>Addgene plasmid #210744 | pUC57-ITR2-H1-GFP sgRNA Merry Target 4- eCMV- SaSp-3XFLAG-SV40NLS-ITR2 | addgene full sequence | sequence record 420033 | Addgene NGS Result
TCGCGCGTTTCGGTGATGACGGTGAAAACCTCTGACACATGCAGCTCCCGGAGACGGTCACAGCTTGTCT
GTAAGCGGATGCCGGGAGCAGACAAGCCCGTCAGGGCGCGTCAGCGGGTGTTGGCGGGTGTCGGGGCTGG
CTTAACTATGCGGCATCAGAGCAGATTGTACTGAGAGTGCACCATATGCGGTGTGAAATACCGCACAGAT
GCGTAAGGAGAAAATACCGCATCAGGCGCCATTCGCCATTCAGGCTGCGCAACTGTTGGGAAGGGCGATC
GGTGCGGGCCTCTTCGCTATTACGCCAGCTGGCGAAAGGGGGATGTGCTGCAAGGCGATTAAGTTGGGTA
ACGCCAGGGTTTTCCCAGTCACGACGTTGTAAAACGACGGCCAGTGAATTCGAGCTCGGTACCTCGCGAA
TGCATCTAGATCCTGCAGGCAGCTGCGCGCTCGCTCGCTCACTGAGGCCGCCCGGGCAAAGCCCGGGCGT
CGGGCGACCTTTGGTCGCCCGGCCTCAGTGAGCGAGCGAGCGCGCAGAGAGGGAGTGGCCAACTCCATCA
CTAGGGGTTCCTGCGGCCCCCCCTAGGTAGGCTAGGCTAGGCGTATATTTGCATGTCGCTATGTGTTCTG
GGAAATCACCATAAACGTGAAATGTCTTTGGATTTGGGAATCTTATAAGTTCTGTATGAGACCACTCTTT
CCCGGGCGAGGAGCTGTTCACCGGTTTTAGTACTCTGGAAACAGAATCTACTAAAACAAGGCAAAATGCC
GAACTTGAAAAAGTGTTTTTTTTCTAGAGGGTACCGGGGCCCGCCTAGGTAGTTATTAATAGTAATCAAT
TACGGGGTCATTAGTTCATAGCCCATATATGGAGTTCCGCGTTACATAACTTACGGTAAATGGCCCGCCT
GGCTGACCGCCCAACGACCCCCGCCCATTGACGTCAATAATGACGTATGTTCCCATAGTAACGCCAATAG
GGACTTTCCATTGACGTCAATGGGTGGAGTATTTACGGTAAACTGCCCACTTGGCAGTACATCAAGTGTA
TCATATGCCAAGTACGCCCCCTATTGACGTCAATGACGGTAAATGGCCCGCCTGGCATTATGCCCAGTAC
ATGACCTTATGGGACTTTCCTACTTGGCAGTACATCTACGTATTAGTCATCGCTATTACCATGGTGATGC
GGTTTTGGCAGTACATCAATGGGCGTGGATAGCGGTTTGACTCACGGGGATTTCCAAGTCTCCACCCCAT
TGACGTCAATGGGAGTTTGTTTTGGCACCAAAATCAACGGGACTTTCCAAAATGTCGTAACAACTCCGCC
CCATTGACGCAAATGGGCGGTAGGCGTGTACGGTGGGAGGTCTATATAAGCAGAGCTGGTTTAGTGAACC
GTCAGATCCGCTAGCGCTACCGGTCGCCACCATGAAGAGGAATTACATTCTGGGCCTGGACATCGGGATC
ACCTCTGTGGGGTATGGCATTATCGACTACGAGACAAGAGACGTGATCGACGCAGGCGTCAGACTCTTCA
AGGAGGCCAACGTGGAGAATAACGAAGGCAGGCGGAGCAAGAGGGGTGCAAGGAGATTGAAAAGAAGGCG
GCGCCACAGAATCCAGAGGGTGAAGAAGCTCCTTTTCGACTACAACTTGCTCACCGATCATAGCGAGCTG
TCCGGCATCAATCCTTACGAGGCTAGGGTCAAGGGATTGAGCCAGAAGTTGTCAGAGGAGGAGTTCAGCG
CAGCACTGCTCCATCTTGCCAAGAGGAGAGGAGTCCACAACGTGAATGAGGTGGAGGAAGATACTGGGAA
TGAGCTGAGCACGAAGGAGCAGATCTCTAGAAACTCAAAAGCCTTGGAAGAAAAGTATGTTGCTGAACTC
CAGCTTGAAAGACTCAAGAAGGACGGGGAGGTGAGGGGCTCAATTAACAGGTTCAAGACATCTGACTATG
TGAAAGAAGCAAAGCAGCTCCTCAAAGTGCAAAAAGCTTACCACCAGCTGGACCAAAGTTTTATCGACAC
GTACATCGATCTTTTGGAAACACGACGAACGTATTACGAAGGACCAGGTGAAGGCTCACCCTTTGGCTGG
AAAGACATTAAAGAGTGGTACGAAATGTTGATGGGACACTGTACATACTTCCCTGAAGAGCTGCGCAGCG
TCAAGTACGCCTATAACGCCGACCTGTACAACGCCCTTAACGACCTCAACAATTTGGTGATCACTAGAGA
CGAGAACGAAAAGCTCGAGTACTACGAAAAATTCCAAATTATCGAAAATGTCTTCAAGCAGAAGAAAAAG
CCTACACTCAAACAGATTGCCAAAGAGATATTGGTAAACGAAGAGGATATCAAAGGGTACAGAGTCACTT
CCACCGGGAAGCCGGAGTTCACTAATCTCAAGGTTTATCACGACATAAAGGACATAACCGCCCGGAAAGA
GATCATTGAGAACGCCGAGCTTCTGGACCAGATTGCAAAAATTCTTACTATCTACCAATCATCCGAGGAC
ATCCAGGAGGAGCTCACCAATCTTAATAGCGAGCTCACGCAAGAAGAAATTGAGCAAATTAGCAATCTCA
AGGGGTACACCGGAACCCATAATTTGAGCCTTAAGGCTATTAACTTGATTCTGGACGAGCTTTGGCACAC
GAACGATAATCAGATTGCCATTTTTAACCGGCTTAAACTCGTTCCGAAGAAAGTTGATTTGAGTCAACAA
AAGGAAATACCTACCACTTTGGTAGACGATTTTATTCTCTCCCCTGTGGTAAAGCGATCCTTTATCCAGT
CAATCAAAGTGATTAATGCAATCATTAAAAAGTACGGGCTGCCCAATGACATTATTATCGAGCTCGCAAG
GGAGAAGAACAGCAAAGATGCCCAGAAGATGATAAACGAGATGCAGAAGCGGAATCGACAGACAAATGAA
AGGATTGAAGAAATAATCCGAACAACAGGGAAGGAAAATGCTAAGTATCTTATCGAAAAGATTAAGCTCC
ACGATATGCAGGAGGGCAAGTGCCTTTACTCTCTCGAGGCGATTCCATTGGAGGACCTCCTTAACAATCC
GTTCAACTACGAGGTGGATCACATCATCCCCAGGAGCGTGAGCTTCGACAACTCATTCAACAACAAGGTG
TTAGTGAAGCAGGAGGAGAACAGCAAGAAAGGTAATAGGACCCCATTCCAGTACCTTAGTAGCTCTGACT
CCAAGATCAGCTACGAGACTTTCAAGAAGCACATACTGAACTTAGCCAAGGGTAAAGGCCGCATTAGCAA
AACCAAGAAGGAGTATTTGCTGGAAGAAAGGGACATCAACCGGTTCTCAGTCCAGAAGGACTTCATCAAC
AGGAACCTGGTGGACACAAGATACGCTACCAGGGGCCTGATGAACCTCTTGAGATCTTACTTCCGGGTCA
ATAACCTGGATGTTAAGGTCAAGTCTATCAACGGCGGCTTCACCAGCTTCCTGAGAAGAAAGTGGAAGTT
CAAGAAGGAGCGAAACAAGGGGTACAAACACCATGCCGAGGACGCTCTGATAATCGCTAACGCCGACTTC
ATCTTCAAGGAGTGGAAGAAGCTGGACAAAGCCAAGAAGGTGATGGAAAACCAGATGTTCGAAGAGAAGC
AGGCTGAGTCCATGCCAGAGATCGAGACAGAGCAGGAATACAAGGAAATCTTCATCACCCCTCACCAGAT
CAAACATATTAAGGATTTCAAAGACTATAAGTACTCCCATAGAGTTGACAAAAAGCCCAACAGAGAACTG
ATCAACGACACTCTCTACTCTACCAGAAAGGACGATAAAGGTAACACTCTTATTGTCAACAATCTCAATG
GCCTGTACGACAAGGACAACGATAAGCTGAAGAAACTGATCAACAAATCACCCGAGAAGCTCCTGATGTA
CCACCACGACCCACAGACATACCAGAAGTTGAAGCTCATCATGGAACAGTACGGCGACGAGAAGAACCCC
CTGTACAAATACTACGAGGAAACGGGGAATTACCTCACCAAGTACTCTAAAAAGGACAACGGACCCGTTA
TTAAAAAGATCAAATATTATGGTAACAAGCTTAATGCTCATCTGGACATCACCGATGATTACCCCAATTC
CAGAAATAAGGTGGTCAAACTGTCTACCGGAGGATTCAGTAAGGAAAGCATACTGCCGAAAAGGAATTCC
GACAAGCTGATCGCTAGGAAGAAGGACTGGGATCCCAAAAAATACGGGGGATTCGACTCCCCCACAGTTG
CGTACAGCGTGCTCGTGGTGGCAAAAGTGGAGAAGGGGAAATCCAAAAAACTAAAATCAGTCAAAGAGCT
GCTTGGCATTACAATCATGGAGAGGTCTTCCTTCGAGAAGAATCCAATTGACTTCCTCGAGGCTAAGGGA
TACAAGGAGGTGAAGAAGGACTTGATAATCAAACTGCCGAAGTACAGCTTGTTCGAGCTCGAAAATGGCC
GCAAGAGGATGCTGGCTAGCGCTGGCGAGCTCCAGAAGGGCAACGAGCTGGCCCTGCCCAGCAAGTACGT
GAACTTCCTTTATCTCGCATCACACTACGAGAAGCTCAAGGGATCACCCGAGGACAACGAGCAGAAGCAG
CTGTTTGTGGAGCAGCACAAGCACTATCTCGATGAAATTATTGAACAGATCTCCGAATTTTCTAAACGGG
TAATTCTCGCAGACGCTAACCTCGACAAAGTGCTGAGCGCATACAATAAACATCGGGACAAGCCAATTAG
GGAGCAGGCTGAGAACATCATCCATCTTTTCACCTTGACAAATCTCGGCGCTCCAGCCGCCTTCAAGTAC
TTCGACACCACCATCGATAGGAAGCGATACACATCAACGAAAGAGGTGCTGGACGCCACTCTGATCCACC
AGAGCATCACCGGCCTGTACGAAACGAGAATCGACTTGTCTCAGCTGGGCGGAGATGACTACAAGGACGA
CGACGACAAGGACTATAAGGACGATGATGATAAGGATTACAAAGATGACGACGATAAGCCCCCCAAGAAG
AAGAGGAAGGTGGAGGCCAGCTAAGAATTCAATAAAAGATCTTTATTTTCATTAGATCTGTGTGTTGGTT
TTTTGTGTGTAAGAATTCCGGCCGCAGGAACCCCTAGTGATGGAGTTGGCCACTCCCTCTCTGCGCGCTC
GCTCGCTCACTGAGGCCGGGCGACCAAAGGTCGCCCGACGCCCGGGCTTTGCCCGGGCGGCCTCAGTGAG
CGAGCGAGCGCGCAGCTGCCTGCAGGATCGGATCCCGGGCCCGTCGACTGCAGAGGCCTGCATGCAAGCT
TGGCGTAATCATGGTCATAGCTGTTTCCTGTGTGAAATTGTTATCCGCTCACAATTCCACACAACATACG
AGCCGGAAGCATAAAGTGTAAAGCCTGGGGTGCCTAATGAGTGAGCTAACTCACATTAATTGCGTTGCGC
TCACTGCCCGCTTTCCAGTCGGGAAACCTGTCGTGCCAGCTGCATTAATGAATCGGCCAACGCGCGGGGA
GAGGCGGTTTGCGTATTGGGCGCTCTTCCGCTTCCTCGCTCACTGACTCGCTGCGCTCGGTCGTTCGGCT
GCGGCGAGCGGTATCAGCTCACTCAAAGGCGGTAATACGGTTATCCACAGAATCAGGGGATAACGCAGGA
AAGAACATGTGAGCAAAAGGCCAGCAAAAGGCCAGGAACCGTAAAAAGGCCGCGTTGCTGGCGTTTTTCC
ATAGGCTCCGCCCCCCTGACGAGCATCACAAAAATCGACGCTCAAGTCAGAGGTGGCGAAACCCGACAGG
ACTATAAAGATACCAGGCGTTTCCCCCTGGAAGCTCCCTCGTGCGCTCTCCTGTTCCGACCCTGCCGCTT
ACCGGATACCTGTCCGCCTTTCTCCCTTCGGGAAGCGTGGCGCTTTCTCATAGCTCACGCTGTAGGTATC
TCAGTTCGGTGTAGGTCGTTCGCTCCAAGCTGGGCTGTGTGCACGAACCCCCCGTTCAGCCCGACCGCTG
CGCCTTATCCGGTAACTATCGTCTTGAGTCCAACCCGGTAAGACACGACTTATCGCCACTGGCAGCAGCC
ACTGGTAACAGGATTAGCAGAGCGAGGTATGTAGGCGGTGCTACAGAGTTCTTGAAGTGGTGGCCTAACT
ACGGCTACACTAGAAGAACAGTATTTGGTATCTGCGCTCTGCTGAAGCCAGTTACCTTCGGAAAAAGAGT
TGGTAGCTCTTGATCCGGCAAACAAACCACCGCTGGTAGCGGTGGTTTTTTTGTTTGCAAGCAGCAGATT
ACGCGCAGAAAAAAAGGATCTCAAGAAGATCCTTTGATCTTTTCTACGGGGTCTGACGCTCAGTGGAACG
AAAACTCACGTTAAGGGATTTTGGTCATGAGATTATCAAAAAGGATCTTCACCTAGATCCTTTTAAATTA
AAAATGAAGTTTTAAATCAATCTAAAGTATATATGAGTAAACTTGGTCTGACAGTTACCAATGCTTAATC
AGTGAGGCACCTATCTCAGCGATCTGTCTATTTCGTTCATCCATAGTTGCCTGACTCCCCGTCGTGTAGA
TAACTACGATACGGGAGGGCTTACCATCTGGCCCCAGTGCTGCAATGATACCGCGAGACCCACGCTCACC
GGCTCCAGATTTATCAGCAATAAACCAGCCAGCCGGAAGGGCCGAGCGCAGAAGTGGTCCTGCAACTTTA
TCCGCCTCCATCCAGTCTATTAATTGTTGCCGGGAAGCTAGAGTAAGTAGTTCGCCAGTTAATAGTTTGC
GCAACGTTGTTGCCATTGCTACAGGCATCGTGGTGTCACGCTCGTCGTTTGGTATGGCTTCATTCAGCTC
CGGTTCCCAACGATCAAGGCGAGTTACATGATCCCCCATGTTGTGCAAAAAAGCGGTTAGCTCCTTCGGT
CCTCCGATCGTTGTCAGAAGTAAGTTGGCCGCAGTGTTATCACTCATGGTTATGGCAGCACTGCATAATT
CTCTTACTGTCATGCCATCCGTAAGATGCTTTTCTGTGACTGGTGAGTACTCAACCAAGTCATTCTGAGA
ATAGTGTATGCGGCGACCGAGTTGCTCTTGCCCGGCGTCAATACGGGATAATACCGCGCCACATAGCAGA
ACTTTAAAAGTGCTCATCATTGGAAAACGTTCTTCGGGGCGAAAACTCTCAAGGATCTTACCGCTGTTGA
GATCCAGTTCGATGTAACCCACTCGTGCACCCAACTGATCTTCAGCATCTTTTACTTTCACCAGCGTTTC
TGGGTGAGCAAAAACAGGAAGGCAAAATGCCGCAAAAAAGGGAATAAGGGCGACACGGAAATGTTGAATA
CTCATACTCTTCCTTTTTCAATATTATTGAAGCATTTATCAGGGTTATTGTCTCATGAGCGGATACATAT
TTGAATGTATTTAGAAAAATAAACAAATAGGGGTTCCGCGCACATTTCCCCGAAAAGTGCCACCTGACGT
CTAAGAAACCATTATTATCATGACATTAACCTATAAAAATAGGCGTATCACGAGGCCCTTTCGTC
Features (pLannotate 1.2.2; 21 found; start..end, strand, type, name):
    137..236     +  misc_feature   bom (fragment): basis of mobility region from pBR322
    242..399     -  CDS            lacZα (fragment): LacZα fragment of β-galactosidase; lacZ fragment
    432..572     -  repeat_region  AAV2 ITR: inverted terminal repeat of adeno-associated virus serotype 2 inverted
    605..695     +  promoter       H1 promoter: human H1 RNA promoter
    704..724     +  CDS            VN155(I152L) (fragment): improved N-terminal fragment of mVenus for use in bimolecular fluorescence complementation (BiFC) (Kodama and Hu, 2010)
    724..771     +  misc_RNA       Sa gRNA scaffold (fragment): guide RNA scaffold for the Staphylococcus aureus CRISPR/Cas9 system
    880..1183    +  enhancer       CMV enhancer: human cytomegalovirus immediate early enhancer
   1184..1387    +  promoter       CMV promoter: human cytomegalovirus (CMV) immediate early promoter
   1432..4155    +  CDS            cas9 (fragment): CAS9_STAAU - Experimental evidence at protein level: Swiss-Prot protein existence level 1. CRISPR (clustered regularly interspaced short palindromic repeat) is an adaptive immune system that provides protection against mobile genetic elements (viruses, transposable elements and conjugative plasmids). CRISPR clusters contain spacers, sequences complementary to antecedent mobile elements, and target invading nucleic acids. CRISPR clusters are transcribed and processed into CRISPR RNA (crRNA). In type II CRISPR systems correct processing of pre-crRNA requires a trans- encoded small RNA (tracrRNA)
   4960..4980    +  CDS            FLAG (fragment): FLAG® epitope tag, followed by an enterokinase cleavage site
   5005..5028    +  CDS            3xFLAG (fragment): three tandem FLAG® epitope tags
   5071..5119    +  polyA_signal   poly(A) signal: synthetic polyadenylation signal
   5136..5276    +  repeat_region  AAV2 ITR: inverted terminal repeat of adeno-associated virus serotype 2 inverted
   5358..5374    -  protein_bind   lac operator: The lac repressor binds to the lac operator to inhibit transcription in E. coli. This inhibition can be relieved by adding lactose or isopropyl-β-D-thiogalactopyranoside (IPTG). lac repressor encoded by lacI
   5382..5412    -  promoter       lac promoter: promoter for the E. coli lac operon
   5427..5448    -  protein_bind   CAP binding site: CAP binding activates transcription in the presence of cAMP. E. coli catabolite activator protein
   5461..5553    -  CDS            lacI (fragment): lac repressor; lacI; The lac repressor binds to the lac operator to inhibit transcription in E. coli. This inhibition can be relieved by adding lactose or isopropyl-β-D-thiogalactopyranoside (IPTG).
   5736..6324    -  rep_origin     ori: high-copy-number ColE1/pMB1/pBR322/pUC origin of replication
   6495..7355    -  CDS            AmpR: β-lactamase; bla; confers resistance to ampicillin, carbenicillin, and related antibiotics
   7356..7460    -  promoter       AmpR promoter: bla
   7555..35      +  CDS            rop (fragment) (across the origin): Rop protein, which maintains plasmids at low copy number; rop
