[The description below was written by a language model from this plasmid's Addgene catalogue record and pLannotate feature annotations shown in this document.]
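Description:
pUC57-ITR2-H1-GFP sgRNA Merry Target 4- eCMV- SaSp-3XFLAG-SV40NLS-ITR2 is a 7,555 nt mammalian expression and CRISPR plasmid built on the pUC57 cloning backbone. It is maintained in E. coli at high copy through the ColE1/pUC origin and selected with ampicillin via the β-lactamase gene. Remnants of the lacZα/lac promoter region and small bom, rop and lacI fragments are backbone leftovers. The payload sits between two AAV2 inverted terminal repeats, the cis elements needed for replication and packaging of a recombinant AAV genome. This arrangement suggests an all-in-one AAV transfer design, although the record lists the vector type only as mammalian expression/CRISPR. It is grown in a recombination-deficient strain, which is a common choice for ITR-containing plasmids.

Two expression units lie between the ITRs. The human H1 Pol III promoter drives the "Merry" sgRNA, whose spacer is directed at GFP Target 4. The short hit annotated as an mVenus fragment is simply this GFP-matching spacer, and it is followed by a partial match to the Staphylococcus aureus gRNA scaffold, consistent with a modified or hybrid scaffold. Downstream, the CMV enhancer and promoter (eCMV) drive SaSp Cas9, a synthetic chimera with an N-terminal SaCas9 portion and a C-terminal SpCas9 portion. The annotation software recognises only the S. aureus part, leaving the stretch before the tags unannotated. The protein carries C-terminal 3xFLAG and SV40 NLS sequences for detection and nuclear import, and the transcript ends at a compact synthetic poly(A) signal. The plasmid is intended for testing the activity of this small hybrid Cas9 against a GFP target in mammalian cells.
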