Addgene plasmid #210744: pUC57-ITR2-H1-GFP sgRNA Merry Target 4- eCMV- SaSp-3XFLAG-SV40NLS-ITR2
Purpose: Coding for SaSp Cas9 alongside Merry sgRNA targeting GFP Target 4
Depositing lab: Vincent Dion. Depositing organization: Cardiff University. Publication: Developing small Cas9 hybrids using molecular modeling. Mangin A, Dion V, Menzies G. bioRxiv 2023.10.24.563270 10.1101/2023.10.24.563270.
Backbone
  Vector backbone: pUC57
  Backbone manufacturer: Genscript
  Vector type: Mammalian Expression, CRISPR
Growth in bacteria
  Bacterial resistance: Ampicillin, 100 μg/mL
  Growth temperature: 37°C
  Growth strain: NEB Stable
  Copy number: High Copy
Gene/Insert 1
  Gene/Insert name: SaSp Cas9
  Species: Synthetic
  Mutation: N-terminal Sa Cas9, C-terminal Sp Cas9
  Promoter: eCMV
  Tag / fusion protein: 3xFLAG, SV40 NLS, PolyA signal (C terminal on insert)
  Cloning method: Unknown
  Sequencing primers: 5′ n/a
Gene/Insert 2
  Gene/Insert name: Merry sgRNA GFP Target 4 (alt name: gRNA target: GGGCGAGGAGCTGTTCACCGGTTTTAGTACTCTGGAAACAGAATCTACTAAAACAAGGCAAAATGCCGAACTTGAAAAAGTGT)
  Species: Synthetic
  Promoter: H1
  Cloning method: Unknown
  Sequencing primers: 5′ n/a
Resource information
  A portion of this plasmid was derived from a plasmid made by: Genscript
Terms and licenses: Academic/Nonprofit Terms; Industry Terms: Not Available to Industry
Depositor comments: Please visit https://doi.org/10.1101/2023.10.24.563270 for bioRxiv preprint.
How to cite: pUC57-ITR2-H1-GFP sgRNA Merry Target 4- eCMV- SaSp-3XFLAG-SV40NLS-ITR2 was a gift from Vincent Dion (Addgene plasmid # 210744 ; http://n2t.net/addgene:210744 ; RRID:Addgene_210744)
